>Addgene plasmid #215202 | shRNA_ZNF652_1 | addgene full sequence | sequence record 432604 | Addgene NGS Result
CAATACGCAAACCGCCTCTCCCCGCGCGTTGGCCGATTCATTAATGCAGCTGGCACGACAGGTTTCCCGA
CTGGAAAGCGGGCAGTGAGCGCAACGCAATTAATGTGAGTTAGCTCACTCATTAGGCACCCCAGGCTTTA
CACTTTATGCTTCCGGCTCGTATGTTGTGTGGAATTGTGAGCGGATAACAATTTCACACAGGAAACAGCT
ATGACCATGATTACGCCAAGCGCGCAATTAACCCTCACTAAAGGGAACAAAAGCTGGAGCTGCAAGCTTA
ATGTAGTCTTATGCAATACTCTTGTAGTCTTGCAACATGGTAACGATGAGTTAGCAACATGCCTTACAAG
GAGAGAAAAAGCACCGTGCATGCCGATTGGTGGAAGTAAGGTGGTACGATCGTGCCTTATTAGGAAGGCA
ACAGACGGGTCTGACATGGATTGGACGAACCACTGAATTGCCGCATTGCAGAGATATTGTATTTAAGTGC
CTAGCTCGATACATAAACGGGTCTCTCTGGTTAGACCAGATCTGAGCCTGGGAGCTCTCTGGCTAACTAG
GGAACCCACTGCTTAAGCCTCAATAAAGCTTGCCTTGAGTGCTTCAAGTAGTGTGTGCCCGTCTGTTGTG
TGACTCTGGTAACTAGAGATCCCTCAGACCCTTTTAGTCAGTGTGGAAAATCTCTAGCAGTGGCGCCCGA
ACAGGGACTTGAAAGCGAAAGGGAAACCAGAGGAGCTCTCTCGACGCAGGACTCGGCTTGCTGAAGCGCG
CACGGCAAGAGGCGAGGGGCGGCGACTGGTGAGTACGCCAAAAATTTTGACTAGCGGAGGCTAGAAGGAG
AGAGATGGGTGCGAGAGCGTCAGTATTAAGCGGGGGAGAATTAGATCGCGATGGGAAAAAATTCGGTTAA
GGCCAGGGGGAAAGAAAAAATATAAATTAAAACATATAGTATGGGCAAGCAGGGAGCTAGAACGATTCGC
AGTTAATCCTGGCCTGTTAGAAACATCAGAAGGCTGTAGACAAATACTGGGACAGCTACAACCATCCCTT
CAGACAGGATCAGAAGAACTTAGATCATTATATAATACAGTAGCAACCCTCTATTGTGTGCATCAAAGGA
TAGAGATAAAAGACACCAAGGAAGCTTTAGACAAGATAGAGGAAGAGCAAAACAAAAGTAAGACCACCGC
ACAGCAAGCGGCCGCTGATCTTCAGACCTGGAGGAGGAGATATGAGGGACAATTGGAGAAGTGAATTATA
TAAATATAAAGTAGTAAAAATTGAACCATTAGGAGTAGCACCCACCAAGGCAAAGAGAAGAGTGGTGCAG
AGAGAAAAAAGAGCAGTGGGAATAGGAGCTTTGTTCCTTGGGTTCTTGGGAGCAGCAGGAAGCACTATGG
GCGCAGCGTCAATGACGCTGACGGTACAGGCCAGACAATTATTGTCTGGTATAGTGCAGCAGCAGAACAA
TTTGCTGAGGGCTATTGAGGCGCAACAGCATCTGTTGCAACTCACAGTCTGGGGCATCAAGCAGCTCCAG
GCAAGAATCCTGGCTGTGGAAAGATACCTAAAGGATCAACAGCTCCTGGGGATTTGGGGTTGCTCTGGAA
AACTCATTTGCACCACTGCTGTGCCTTGGAATGCTAGTTGGAGTAATAAATCTCTGGAACAGATTTGGAA
TCACACGACCTGGATGGAGTGGGACAGAGAAATTAACAATTACACAAGCTTAATACACTCCTTAATTGAA
GAATCGCAAAACCAGCAAGAAAAGAATGAACAAGAATTATTGGAATTAGATAAATGGGCAAGTTTGTGGA
ATTGGTTTAACATAACAAATTGGCTGTGGTATATAAAATTATTCATAATGATAGTAGGAGGCTTGGTAGG
TTTAAGAATAGTTTTTGCTGTACTTTCTATAGTGAATAGAGTTAGGCAGGGATATTCACCATTATCGTTT
CAGACCCACCTCCCAACCCCGAGGGGACCCGACAGGCCCGAAGGAATAGAAGAAGAAGGTGGAGAGAGAG
ACAGAGACAGATCCATTCGATTAGTGAACGGATCTCGACGGTATCGATCACGAGACTAGCCTCGAGCGGC
CGCCCCCTTCACCGAGGGCCTATTTCCCATGATTCCTTCATATTTGCATATACGATACAAGGCTGTTAGA
GAGATAATTGGAATTAATTTGACTGTAAACACAAAGATATTAGTACAAAATACGTGACGTAGAAAGTAAT
AATTTCTTGGGTAGTTTGCAGTTTTAAAATTATGTTTTAAAATGGACTATCATATGCTTACCGTAACTTG
AAAGTATTTCGATTTCTTGGCTTTATATATCTTGTGGAAAGGACGAAACACCGGCACATGGTTGCACACA
CAAAACTCGAGTTTTGTGTGTGCAACCATGTGTTTTTGAATTCTCGACCTCGAGACAAATGGCAGTATTC
ATCCACAATTTTAAAAGAAAAGGGGGGATTGGGGGGTACAGTGCAGGGGAAAGAATAGTAGACATAATAG
CAACAGACATACAAACTAAAGAATTACAAAAACAAATTACAAAAATTCAAAATTTTCGGGTTTATTACAG
GGACAGCAGAGATCCACTTTGGCCGCGGCTCGAGGGGGTTGGGGTTGCGCCTTTTCCAAGGCAGCCCTGG
GTTTGCGCAGGGACGCGGCTGCTCTGGGCGTGGTTCCGGGAAACGCAGCGGCGCCGACCCTGGGTCTCGC
ACATTCTTCACGTCCGTTCGCAGCGTCACCCGGATCTTCGCCGCTACCCTTGTGGGCCCCCCGGCGACGC
TTCCTGCTCCGCCCCTAAGTCGGGAAGGTTCCTTGCGGTTCGCGGCGTGCCGGACGTGACAAACGGAAGC
CGCACGTCTCACTAGTACCCTCGCAGACGGACAGCGCCAGGGAGCAATGGCAGCGCGCCGACCGCGATGG
GCTGTGGCCAATAGCGGCTGCTCAGCAGGGCGCGCCGAGAGCAGCGGCCGGGAAGGGGCGGTGCGGGAGG
CGGGGTGTGGGGCGGTAGTGTGGGCCCTGTTCCTGCCCGCGCGGTGTTCCGCATTCTGCAAGCCTCCGGA
GCGCACGTCGGCAGTCGGCTCCCTCGTTGACCGAATCACCGACCTCTCTCCCCAGGGGGATCCACCGGAG
CTTACCATGACCGAGTACAAGCCCACGGTGCGCCTCGCCACCCGCGACGACGTCCCCAGGGCCGTACGCA
CCCTCGCCGCCGCGTTCGCCGACTACCCCGCCACGCGCCACACCGTCGATCCGGACCGCCACATCGAGCG
GGTCACCGAGCTGCAAGAACTCTTCCTCACGCGCGTCGGGCTCGACATCGGCAAGGTGTGGGTCGCGGAC
GACGGCGCCGCGGTGGCGGTCTGGACCACGCCGGAGAGCGTCGAAGCGGGGGCGGTGTTCGCCGAGATCG
GCCCGCGCATGGCCGAGTTGAGCGGTTCCCGGCTGGCCGCGCAGCAACAGATGGAAGGCCTCCTGGCGCC
GCACCGGCCCAAGGAGCCCGCGTGGTTCCTGGCCACCGTCGGCGTCTCGCCCGACCACCAGGGCAAGGGT
CTGGGCAGCGCCGTCGTGCTCCCCGGAGTGGAGGCGGCCGAGCGCGCCGGGGTGCCCGCCTTCCTGGAGA
CCTCCGCGCCCCGCAACCTCCCCTTCTACGAGCGGCTCGGCTTCACCGTCACCGCCGACGTCGAGGTGCC
CGAAGGACCGCGCACCTGGTGCATGACCCGCAAGCCCGGTGCCTGACGCCCGCCCCACGACCCGCAGCGC
CCGACCGAAAGGAGCGCACGACCCCATGCATCGGTACCTTTAAGACCAATGACTTACAAGGCAGCTGTAG
ATCTTAGCCACTTTTTAAAAGAAAAGGGGGGACTGGAAGGGCTAATTCACTCCCAACGAAGACAAGATCT
GCTTTTTGCTTGTACTGGGTCTCTCTGGTTAGACCAGATCTGAGCCTGGGAGCTCTCTGGCTAACTAGGG
AACCCACTGCTTAAGCCTCAATAAAGCTTGCCTTGAGTGCTTCAAGTAGTGTGTGCCCGTCTGTTGTGTG
ACTCTGGTAACTAGAGATCCCTCAGACCCTTTTAGTCAGTGTGGAAAATCTCTAGCAGTAGTAGTTCATG
TCATCTTATTATTCAGTATTTATAACTTGCAAAGAAATGAATATCAGAGAGTGAGAGGAACTTGTTTATT
GCAGCTTATAATGGTTACAAATAAAGCAATAGCATCACAAATTTCACAAATAAAGCATTTTTTTCACTGC
ATTCTAGTTGTGGTTTGTCCAAACTCATCAATGTATCTTATCATGTCTGGCTCTAGCTATCCCGCCCCTA
ACTCCGCCCATCCCGCCCCTAACTCCGCCCAGTTCCGCCCATTCTCCGCCCCATGGCTGACTAATTTTTT
TTATTTATGCAGAGGCCGAGGCCGCCTCGGCCTCTGAGCTATTCCAGAAGTAGTGAGGAGGCTTTTTTGG
AGGCCTAGGGACGTACCCAATTCGCCCTATAGTGAGTCGTATTACGCGCGCTCACTGGCCGTCGTTTTAC
AACGTCGTGACTGGGAAAACCCTGGCGTTACCCAACTTAATCGCCTTGCAGCACATCCCCCTTTCGCCAG
CTGGCGTAATAGCGAAGAGGCCCGCACCGATCGCCCTTCCCAACAGTTGCGCAGCCTGAATGGCGAATGG
G
[124 nt withheld, positions 4692-4815]
C
[91 nt withheld, positions 4817-4907]
A
[49 nt withheld, positions 4909-4957]
CCTTTGACGTTGGAGTCCACGTTCTTT
[37 nt withheld, positions 4985-5021]
ACCCTATCTCGGTCTATTCTTTTGATTTATAAGGGATTTTGCCGATTTCGGCCTATTGGTTAAAAAATGA
GCTGATTTAACAAAAATTTAACGCGAATTTTAACAAAATATTAACGCTTACAATTTAGGTGGCACTTTTC
GGGGAAATGTGCGCGGAACCCCTATTTGTTTATTTTTCTAAATACATTCAAATATGTATCCGCTCATGAG
ACAATAACCCTGATAAATGCTTCAATAATATTGAAAAAGGAAGAGTATGAGTATTCAACATTTCCGTGTC
GCCCTTATTCCCTTTTTTGCGGCATTTTGCCTTCCTGTTTTTGCTCACCCAGAAACGCTGGTGAAAGTAA
AAGATGCTGAAGATCAGTTGGGTGCACGAGTGGGTTACATCGAACTGGATCTCAACAGCGGTAAGATCCT
TGAGAGTTTTCGCCCCGAAGAACGTTTTCCAATGATGAGCACTTTTAAAGTTCTGCTATGTGGCGCGGTA
TTATCCCGTATTGACGCCGGGCAAGAGCAACTCGGTCGCCGCATACACTATTCTCAGAATGACTTGGTTG
AGTACTCACCAGTCACAGAAAAGCATCTTACGGATGGCATGACAGTAAGAGAATTATGCAGTGCTGCCAT
AACCATGAGTGATAACACTGCGGCCAACTTACTTCTGACAACGATCGGAGGACCGAAGGAGCTAACCGCT
TTTTTGCACAACATGGGGGATCATGTAACTCGCCTTGATCGTTGGGAACCGGAGCTGAATGAAGCCATAC
CAAACGACGAGCGTGACACCACGATGCCTGTAGCAATGGCAACAACGTTGCGCAAACTATTAACTGGCGA
ACTACTTACTCTAGCTTCCCGGCAACAATTAATAGACTGGATGGAGGCGGATAAAGTTGCAGGACCACTT
CTGCGCTCGGCCCTTCCGGCTGGCTGGTTTATTGCTGATAAATCTGGAGCCGGTGAGCGTGGGTCTCGCG
GTATCATTGCAGCACTGGGGCCAGATGGTAAGCCCTCCCGTATCGTAGTTATCTACACGACGGGGAGTCA
GGCAACTATGGATGAACGAAATAGACAGATCGCTGAGATAGGTGCCTCACTGATTAAGCATTGGTAACTG
TCAGACCAAGTTTACTCATATATACTTTAGATTGATTTAAAACTTCATTTTTAATTTAAAAGGATCTAGG
TGAAGATCCTTTTTGATAATCTCATGACCAAAATCCCTTAACGTGAGTTTTCGTTCCACTGAGCGTCAGA
CCCCGTAGAAAAGATCAAAGGATCTTCTTGAGATCCTTTTTTTCTGCGCGTAATCTGCTGCTTGCAAACA
AAAAAACCACCGCTACCAGCGGTGGTTTGTTTGCCGGATCAAGAGCTACCAACTCTTTTTCCGAAGGTAA
CTGGCTTCAGCAGAGCGCAGATACCAAATACTGTTCTTCTAGTGTAGCCGTAGTTAGGCCACCACTTCAA
GAACTCTGTAGCACCGCCTACATACCTCGCTCTGCTAATCCTGTTACCAGTGGCTGCTGCCAGTGGCGAT
AAGTCGTGTCTTACCGGGTTGGACTCAAGACGATAGTTACCGGATAAGGCGCAGCGGTCGGGCTGAACGG
GGGGTTCGTGCACACAGCCCAGCTTGGAGCGAACGACCTACACCGAACTGAGATACCTACAGCGTGAGCT
ATGAGAAAGCGCCACGCTTCCCGAAGGGAGAAAGGCGGACAGGTATCCGGTAAGCGGCAGGGTCGGAACA
GGAGAGCGCACGAGGGAGCTTCCAGGGGGAAACGCCTGGTATCTTTATAGTCCTGTCGGGTTTCGCCACC
TCTGACTTGAGCGTCGATTTTTGTGATGCTCGTCAGGGGGGCGGAGCCTATGGAAAAACGCCAGCAACGC
GGCCTTTTTACGGTTCCTGGCCTTTTGCTGGCCTTTTGCTCACATGTTCTTTCCTGCGTTATCCCCTGAT
TCTGTGGATAACCGTATTACCGCCTTTGAGTGAGCTGATACCGCTCGCCGCAGCCGAACGACCGAGCGCA
GCGAGTCAGTGAGCGAGGAAGCGGAAGAGCGCC
Features (pLannotate 1.2.2; 25 found; start..end, strand, type, name):
    101..122     +  protein_bind   CAP binding site: CAP binding activates transcription in the presence of cAMP. E. coli catabolite activator protein
    137..167     +  promoter       lac promoter: promoter for the E. coli lac operon
    175..191     +  protein_bind   lac operator: The lac repressor binds to the lac operator to inhibit transcription in E. coli. This inhibition can be relieved by adding lactose or isopropyl-β-D-thiogalactopyranoside (IPTG). lac repressor encoded by lacI
    236..254     +  promoter       T3 promoter: promoter for bacteriophage T3 RNA polymerase
    282..508     +  promoter       RSV promoter: Rous sarcoma virus enhancer/promoter
    509..689     +  LTR            5' LTR (truncated): truncated 5' long terminal repeat (LTR) from HIV-1
    736..861     +  misc_feature   HIV-1 Ψ: packaging signal of human immunodeficiency virus type 1
    845..1208    +  CDS            HIV-1 gag (fragment): gag protein from human immunodeficiency virus 1; gag
   1354..1587    +  misc_feature   RRE: The Rev response element (RRE) of HIV-1 allows for Rev-dependent mRNA export from the nucleus to the cytoplasm.
   1964..2064    +  CDS            Rev (fragment): human immunodeficiency virus 1 (HIV-1) Rev protein; rev; enhances nuclear export of unspliced and incompletely spliced viral mRNAs
   2114..2354    +  promoter       U6 promoter: RNA polymerase III promoter for human U6 snRNA
   2459..2576    +  misc_feature   cPPT/CTS: central polypurine tract and central termination sequence of HIV-1
   2625..3135    +  promoter       hPGK promoter: human phosphoglycerate kinase 1 promoter
   3157..3756    +  CDS            PuroR: puromycin N-acetyltransferase; pac from Streptomyces alboniger; confers resistance to puromycin
   3799..3882    +  CDS            nef (fragment): NEF_HV1Z2 - Experimental evidence at protein level: Swiss-Prot protein existence level 1. Extracellular Nef protein targets CD4(+) T-lymphocytes for apoptosis by interacting with CXCR4 surface receptors. From Human immunodeficiency virus type 1 group M subtype D (isolate Z2/CDC-Z34) (HIV-1).
   3884..4117    +  LTR            3' LTR (ΔU3): self-inactivating 3' long terminal repeat (LTR) from HIV-1
   4189..4310    +  polyA_signal   SV40 poly(A) signal: SV40 polyadenylation signal
   4350..4485    +  rep_origin     SV40 ori: SV40 origin of replication
   4506..4524    -  promoter       T7 promoter: promoter for bacteriophage T7 RNA polymerase
   4532..4687    +  CDS            lacZα (fragment): LacZα fragment of β-galactosidase; lacZ fragment
   4692..5120    +  rep_origin     f1 ori (sequence partly withheld): f1 bacteriophage origin of replication; arrow indicates direction of (+) strand synthesis
   5173..5277    +  promoter       AmpR promoter: bla
   5278..6138    +  CDS            AmpR: β-lactamase; bla; confers resistance to ampicillin, carbenicillin, and related antibiotics
   6309..6897    +  rep_origin     ori: high-copy-number ColE1/pMB1/pBR322/pUC origin of replication
   7080..88      +  CDS            lacI (fragment) (across the origin): lac repressor; lacI; The lac repressor binds to the lac operator to inhibit transcription in E. coli. This inhibition can be relieved by adding lactose or isopropyl-β-D-thiogalactopyranoside (IPTG).
