[The description below was written by a language model from this plasmid's Addgene catalogue record and pLannotate feature annotations shown in this document.]
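Description:
shRNA_ZNF652_1 is a lentiviral shRNA expression plasmid built on the pLKO.1 backbone and designed to knock down the human zinc-finger gene ZNF652. It is maintained in E. coli as a high-copy plasmid through a ColE1/pUC-type origin, with β-lactamase (AmpR) providing ampicillin selection. An f1 origin, an SV40 origin and remnants of the lac region (lac promoter/operator, lacZα and lacI fragments, T3 and T7 promoters) are carried over from the parental cloning vector. The sequenced record is about 7.1 kb.

The transfer cassette follows a self-inactivating HIV-1 design. An RSV promoter fused to a truncated 5' LTR drives production of the genomic RNA in packaging cells, so this transcription does not depend on Tat. It is followed by the Ψ packaging signal with a short gag fragment, and by the Rev response element for Rev-dependent nuclear export. A cPPT/CTS element is also present, which generally improves transduction, and the ΔU3 3' LTR inactivates the LTR promoter after integration. An SV40 polyadenylation signal lies downstream of the 3' LTR.

Between the LTRs, a human U6 RNA polymerase III promoter lies immediately upstream of the unannotated interval before the cPPT/CTS, where the ZNF652-targeting hairpin presumably sits. A separate human PGK promoter expresses puromycin N-acetyltransferase, allowing puromycin selection of transduced mammalian cells. The restriction sites used for cloning are not recorded. The "_1" suffix suggests it is one of several hairpins against this gene, and it was deposited in connection with a study using systematic loss-of-function screens. Its typical use is stable suppression of ZNF652 after lentivirus production with separately supplied packaging and envelope functions.
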