Addgene plasmid #215202: shRNA_ZNF652_1
Purpose: Supression of shZNF652 expression
Depositing lab: Sefi Rosenbluh. Depositing organization: Monash University. Publication: Systematic loss-of-function screens identify pathway-specific functional circular RNAs. Liu L, Neve M, Perlaza-Jimenez L, Xi X, Purcell J, Hawdon A, Conn SJ, Zenker J, Tamayo P, Goodall GJ, Rosenbluh J. Nat Cell Biol. 2024 Aug;26(8):1359-1372. doi: 10.1038/s41556-024-01467-y. Epub 2024 Aug 2. PubMed 39095657.
Backbone
  Vector backbone: pLKO.1
  Vector type: Lentiviral
  Selectable markers: Puromycin
Growth in bacteria
  Bacterial resistance: Ampicillin, 100 μg/mL
  Growth temperature: 37°C
  Growth strain: NEB Stable
  Copy number: High Copy
Gene/Insert
  Gene/Insert name: ZNF652 shRNA 1
  gRNA/shRNA sequence: CACATGGTTGCACACACAAAA
  Species: H. sapiens (human)
  Entrez Gene: ZNF652
  Cloning method: Restriction Enzyme; 5′ cloning site unknown (unknown if destroyed)
Terms and licenses: Academic/Nonprofit Terms; Industry Terms: Not Available to Industry
How to cite: shRNA_ZNF652_1 was a gift from Sefi Rosenbluh (Addgene plasmid # 215202 ; http://n2t.net/addgene:215202 ; RRID:Addgene_215202)
